Addgene plasmid #32165: LHP327 - Ub-F45A/G76A
Depositing lab: Linda Hicke. Depositing organization: Northwestern University.
Backbone
  Vector backbone: N/A
  Vector type: Yeast Expression
  Selectable markers: TRP1
Growth in bacteria
  Bacterial resistance: Ampicillin, 100 μg/mL
  Growth temperature: 37°C
  Growth strain: DH5alpha
  Copy number: High Copy
Gene/Insert
  Cloning method: Restriction Enzyme; 5′ cloning site None (unknown if destroyed); 3′ cloning site None (unknown if destroyed)
  Sequencing primers: 5′ CUP1 forward
Terms and licenses: Academic/Nonprofit Terms; Industry Terms: Not Available to Industry
Depositor comments: 2 µm S. cerevisiae replication
How to cite: LHP327 - Ub-F45A/G76A was a gift from Linda Hicke (Addgene plasmid # 32165 ; http://n2t.net/addgene:32165 ; RRID:Addgene_32165)
