[The description below was written by a language model from this plasmid's Addgene catalogue record.]
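Description:
LHP327 - Ub-F45A/G76A is a yeast expression plasmid that shuttles between Saccharomyces cerevisiae and E. coli. In yeast it replicates episomally from a 2 µm origin, which normally gives multiple copies per cell, and it is maintained by the TRP1 auxotrophic marker, which allows growth of trp1 host strains on medium lacking tryptophan. In bacteria it is a high-copy plasmid selected with ampicillin. The record does not name the vector backbone and gives no cloning sites for the insert.

The insert field is also empty, so the payload can only be inferred from the plasmid name, which points to a ubiquitin coding sequence with two alanine substitutions, at phenylalanine 45 and at glycine 76. Glycine 76 is the C-terminal residue through which ubiquitin is activated and attached to substrate lysines, so changes at this position generally alter conjugation or the removal of ubiquitin by deubiquitinating enzymes. The F45A change alters a residue in the body of the protein, but the record does not explain why either mutation was made. The promoter is not stated directly. The listed sequencing primer is a CUP1 forward primer, which suggests that expression is driven by the copper-inducible CUP1 promoter, an arrangement often used for ubiquitin expression in yeast.

No feature table, tags or intended application are recorded. The design fits the expression of a mutant ubiquitin in budding yeast to test how particular ubiquitin residues contribute to its cellular functions, but the entry does not confirm this use.
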