>Addgene plasmid #32165 | LHP327 - Ub-F45A/G76A | addgene partial sequence | sequence record 38064 | yCUP1pro-F 5'-CATATAGAAGTCATCGAAAT-3'
ATTCATTATGCAGATCTTCGTCAAGACGTTAACCGGTAAAACCATAACTCTAGAAGTTGAATCTTCCGAT
ACCATCGACAACGTTAAGTCGAAAATTCAAGACAAGGAAGGCATTCCACCTGATCAACAAAGATTGATCG
CTGCCGGTAAGCAGCTCGAGGACGGTAGAACGCTGTCTGATTACAACATTCAGAAGGAGTCGACCTTACA
TCTTGTCTTAAGACTAAGAGGTGCTTGAGGTACCAAGATGGCCTTTGGTGGGTTGAAGAAGGAAAAAGAC
AGAAACGACTTAATTACCTACTTGAAAAAAGCCTGTGAGTAAACAGGCCCCTTTTCCTTTGTCGATATCA
TGTAATTAGTTATGTCACGCTTACATTCACGCCCTCCCCCCACATCCGCTCTAACCGAAAAGGAAGGAGT
TAGACAACCTGAAGTCTAGGTCCCTATTTATTTTTTTATAGTTATGTTAGTATTAAGAACGTTATTTATA
TTTCAAATTTTTCTTTTTTTTCTGTACAGACGCGTGTACGCATGTAACATTATACTGAAAACCTTGCTTG
AGAAGGTTTTGGGACGCTCGAAGGCTTTAATTTGCAAGCTTATCGATGATAAGCTGTCAAACATGAGAAT
TCGGTCGAAAAAAGAAAAGGAGAGGGCCAAGAGGGAGGGCATTGGTGACTATTGAGCACGTGAGTATACG
TGATTAAGCACACAAAGGCAGCTTG
